>Addgene plasmid #141054 | pUC-DEST-R1R4 | addgene full sequence | sequence record 305021 | Addgene NGS Result
GACCTGCAGGCATGCAAGCTTGGCACTGGCCGTCGTTTTACAACGTCGTGACTGGGAAAACCCTGGCGTT
ACCCAACTTAATCGCCTTGCAGCACATCCCCCTTTCGCCAGCTGGCGTAATAGCGAAGAGGCCCGCACCG
ATCGCCCTTCCCAACAGTTGCGCAGCCTGAATGGCGAATGGCGCCTGATGCGGTATTTTCTCCTTACGCA
TCTGTGCGGTATTTCACACCGCATATGGTGCACTCTCAGTACAATCTGCTCTGATGCCGCATAGTTAAGC
CAGCCCCGACACCCGCCAACACCCGCTGACGCGCCCTGACGGGCTTGTCTGCTCCCGGCATCCGCTTACA
GACAAGCTGTGACCGTCTCCGGGAGCTGCATGTGTCAGAGGTTTTCACCGTCATCACCGAAACGCGCGAG
ACGAAAGGGCCTCGTGATACGCCTATTTTTATAGGTTAATGTCATGATAATAATGGTTTCTTAGACGTCA
GGTGGCACTTTTCGGGGAAATGTGCGCGGAACCCCTATTTGTTTATTTTTCTAAATACATTCAAATATGT
ATCCGCTCATGAGACAATAACCCTGATAAATGCTTCAATAATATTGAAAAAGGAAGAGTATGAGTATTCA
ACATTTCCGTGTCGCCCTTATTCCCTTTTTTGCGGCATTTTGCCTTCCTGTTTTTGCTCACCCAGAAACG
CTGGTGAAAGTAAAAGATGCTGAAGATCAGTTGGGTGCACGAGTGGGTTACATCGAACTGGATCTCAACA
GCGGTAAGATCCTTGAGAGTTTTCGCCCCGAAGAACGTTTTCCAATGATGAGCACTTTTAAAGTTCTGCT
ATGTGGCGCGGTATTATCCCGTATTGACGCCGGGCAAGAGCAACTCGGTCGCCGCATACACTATTCTCAG
AATGACTTGGTTGAGTACTCACCAGTCACAGAAAAGCATCTTACGGATGGCATGACAGTAAGAGAATTAT
GCAGTGCTGCCATAACCATGAGTGATAACACTGCGGCCAACTTACTTCTGACAACGATCGGAGGACCGAA
GGAGCTAACCGCTTTTTTGCACAACATGGGGGATCATGTAACTCGCCTTGATCGTTGGGAACCGGAGCTG
AATGAAGCCATACCAAACGACGAGCGTGACACCACGATGCCTGTAGCAATGGCAACAACGTTGCGCAAAC
TATTAACTGGCGAACTACTTACTCTAGCTTCCCGGCAACAATTAATAGACTGGATGGAGGCGGATAAAGT
TGCAGGACCACTTCTGCGCTCGGCCCTTCCGGCTGGCTGGTTTATTGCTGATAAATCTGGAGCCGGTGAG
CGTGGGTCTCGCGGTATCATTGCAGCACTGGGGCCAGATGGTAAGCCCTCCCGTATCGTAGTTATCTACA
CGACGGGGAGTCAGGCAACTATGGATGAACGAAATAGACAGATCGCTGAGATAGGTGCCTCACTGATTAA
GCATTGGTAACTGTCAGACCAAGTTTACTCATATATACTTTAGATTGATTTAAAACTTCATTTTTAATTT
AAAAGGATCTAGGTGAAGATCCTTTTTGATAATCTCATGACCAAAATCCCTTAACGTGAGTTTTCGTTCC
ACTGAGCGTCAGACCCCGTAGAAAAGATCAAAGGATCTTCTTGAGATCCTTTTTTTCTGCGCGTAATCTG
CTGCTTGCAAACAAAAAAACCACCGCTACCAGCGGTGGTTTGTTTGCCGGATCAAGAGCTACCAACTCTT
TTTCCGAAGGTAACTGGCTTCAGCAGAGCGCAGATACCAAATACTGTTCTTCTAGTGTAGCCGTAGTTAG
GCCACCACTTCAAGAACTCTGTAGCACCGCCTACATACCTCGCTCTGCTAATCCTGTTACCAGTGGCTGC
TGCCAGTGGCGATAAGTCGTGTCTTACCGGGTTGGACTCAAGACGATAGTTACCGGATAAGGCGCAGCGG
TCGGGCTGAACGGGGGGTTCGTGCACACAGCCCAGCTTGGAGCGAACGACCTACACCGAACTGAGATACC
TACAGCGTGAGCTATGAGAAAGCGCCACGCTTCCCGAAGGGAGAAAGGCGGACAGGTATCCGGTAAGCGG
CAGGGTCGGAACAGGAGAGCGCACGAGGGAGCTTCCAGGGGGAAACGCCTGGTATCTTTATAGTCCTGTC
GGGTTTCGCCACCTCTGACTTGAGCGTCGATTTTTGTGATGCTCGTCAGGGGGGCGGAGCCTATGGAAAA
ACGCCAGCAACGCGGCCTTTTTACGGTTCCTGGCCTTTTGCTGGCCTTTTGCTCACATGTTCTTTCCTGC
GTTATCCCCTGATTCTGTGGATAACCGTATTACCGCCTTTGAGTGAGCTGATACCGCTCGCCGCAGCCGA
ACGACCGAGCGCAGCGAGTCAGTGAGCGAGGAAGCGGAAGAGCGCCCAATACGCAAACCGCCTCTCCCCG
CGCGTTGGCCGATTCATTAATGCAGCTGGCACGACAGGTTTCCCGACTGGAAAGCGGGCAGTGAGCGCAA
CGCAATTAATGTGAGTTAGCTCACTCATTAGGCACCCCAGGCTTTACACTTTATGCTTCCGGCTCGTATG
TTGTGTGGAATTGTGAGCGGATAACAATTTCACACAGGAAACAGCTATGACCATGATTACGAATTCGAGC
TCGGTACCCGGGGATCCTCTAGAGTCGGGGCAAGTTTGTACAAAAAAGCTGAACGAGAAACGTAAAATGA
TATAAATATCAATATATTAAATTAGATTTTGCATAAAAAACAGACTACATAATACTGTAAAACACAACAT
ATCCAGTCACTATGAATCAACTACTTAGATGGTATTAGTGACCTGTAGTCGACCGACAGCCTTCCAAATG
TTCTTCGGGTGATGCTGCCAACTTAGTCGACCGACAGCCTTCCAAATGTTCTTCTCAAACGGAATCGTCG
TATCCAGCCTACTCGCTATTGTCCTCAATGCCGTATTAAATCATAAAAAGAAATAAGAAAAAGAGGTGCG
AGCCTCTTTTTTGTGTGACAAAATAAAAACATCTACCTATTCATATACGCTAGTGTCATAGTCCTGAAAA
TCATCTGCATCAAGAACAATTTCACAACTCTTATACTTTTCTCTTACAAGTCGTTCGGCTTCATCTGGAT
TTTCAGCCTCTATACTTACTAAACGTGATAAAGTTTCTGTAATTTCTACTGTATCGACCTGCAGACTGGC
TGTGTATAAGGGAGCCTGACATTTATATTCCCCAGAACATCAGGTTAATGGCGTTTTTGATGTCATTTTC
GCGGTGGCTGAGATCAGCCACTTCTTCCCCGATAACGGAGACCGGCACACTGGCCATATCGGTGGTCATC
ATGCGCCAGCTTTCATCCCCGATATGCACCACCGGGTAAAGTTCACGGGAGACTTTATCTGACAGCAGAC
GTGCACTGGCCAGGGGGATCACCATCCGTCGCCCGGGCGTGTCAATAATATCACTCTGTACATCCACAAA
CAGACGATAACGGCTCTCTCTTTTATAGGTGTAAACCTTAAACTGCATTTCACCAGCCCCTGTTCTCGTC
AGCAAAAGAGCCGTTCATTTCAATAAACCGGGCGACCTCAGCCATCCCTTCCTGATTTTCCGCTTTCCAG
CGTTCGGCACGCAGACGACGGGCTTCATTCTGCATGGTTGTGCTTACCAGACCGGAGATATTGACATCAT
ATATGCCTTGAGCAACTGATAGCTGTCGCTGTCAACTGTCACTGTAATACGCTGCTTCATAGCATACCTC
TTTTTGACATACTTCGGGTATACATATCAGTATATATTCTTATACCGCAAAAATCAGCGCGCAAATACGC
ATACTGTTATCTGGCTTTTAGTAAGCCGGATCCACGCGGCGTTTACGCCCCCCCTGCCACTCATCGCAGT
ACTGTTGTAATTCATTAAGCATTCTGCCGACATGGAAGCCATCACAAACGGCATGATGAACCTGAATCGC
CAGCGGCATCAGCACCTTGTCGCCTTGCGTATAATATTTGCCCATGGTGAAAACGGGGGCGAAGAAGTTG
TCCATATTGGCCACGTTTAAATCAAAACTGGTGAAACTCACCCAGGGATTGGCTGAGACGAAAAACATAT
TCTCAATAAACCCTTTAGGGAAATAGGCCAGGTTTTCACCGTAACACGCCACATCTTGCGAATATATGTG
TAGAAACTGCCGGAAATCGTCGTGGTATTCACTCCAGAGCGATGAAAACGTTTCAGTTTGCTCATGGAAA
ACGGTGTAACAAGGGTGAACACTATCCCATATCACCAGCTCACCGTCTTTCATTGCCATACGGAATTCCG
GATGAGCATTCATCAGGCGGGCAAGAATGTGAATAAAGGCCGGATAAAACTTGTGCTTATTTTTCTTTAC
GGTCTTTAAAAAGGCCGTAATATCCAGCTGAACGGTCTGGTTATAGGTACATTGAGCAACTGACTGAAAT
GCCTCAAAATGTTCTTTACGATGCCATTGGGATATATCAACGGTGGTATATCCAGTGATTTTTTTCTCCA
TTTTAGCTTCCTTAGCTCCTGAAAATCTCGATAACTCAAAAAATACGCCCGGTAGTGATCTTATTTCATT
ATGGTGAAAGTTGGAACCTCTTACGTGCCGATCAACGTCTCATTTTCGCCAAAAGTTGGCCCAGGGCTTC
CCGGTATCAACAGGGACACCAGGATTTATTTATTCTGCGAAGTGATCTTCCGTCACAGGTATTTATTCGG
CGCAAAGTGCGTCGGGTGATGCTGCCAACTTAGTCGACTACAGGTCACTAATACCATCTAAGTAGTTGAT
TCATAGTGACTGGATATGTTGTGTTTTACAGTATTATGTAGTCTGTTTTTTATGCAAAATCTAATTTAAT
ATATTGATATTTATATCATTTTACGTTTCTCGTTCAACTTTTCTATACAAAGTTGCCCC
Features (pLannotate 1.2.2; 20 found; start..end, strand, type, name):
     24..178     +  CDS            lacZα (fragment): LacZα fragment of β-galactosidase; lacZ fragment
    184..283     -  misc_feature   bom (fragment): basis of mobility region from pBR322
    385..420     -  CDS            rop (fragment): Rop protein, which maintains plasmids at low copy number; rop
    515..619     +  promoter       AmpR promoter: bla
    620..1480    +  CDS            AmpR: β-lactamase; bla; confers resistance to ampicillin, carbenicillin, and related antibiotics
   1651..2239    +  rep_origin     ori: high-copy-number ColE1/pMB1/pBR322/pUC origin of replication
   2422..2514    +  CDS            lacI (fragment): lac repressor; lacI; The lac repressor binds to the lac operator to inhibit transcription in E. coli. This inhibition can be relieved by adding lactose or isopropyl-β-D-thiogalactopyranoside (IPTG).
   2527..2548    +  protein_bind   CAP binding site: CAP binding activates transcription in the presence of cAMP. E. coli catabolite activator protein
   2563..2593    +  promoter       lac promoter: promoter for the E. coli lac operon
   2601..2617    +  protein_bind   lac operator: The lac repressor binds to the lac operator to inhibit transcription in E. coli. This inhibition can be relieved by adding lactose or isopropyl-β-D-thiogalactopyranoside (IPTG). lac repressor encoded by lacI
   2651..2687    +  misc_feature   MCS (fragment): pUC18/19 multiple cloning site
   2691..2814    +  protein_bind   attR1: mutant version of attR; recombination site for the Gateway® LR reaction LR Clonase™
   3050..3202    -  CDS            dpnD (fragment): DPND_STRPN - Protein predicted: Swiss-Prot protein existence level 4. From Streptococcus pneumoniae serotype 4 (strain ATCC BAA-334 / TIGR4).
   3246..3548    -  CDS            ccdB: CCDB_ECOLI - Also known as G, letB, letD. Experimental evidence at protein level: Swiss-Prot protein existence level 1. Toxic component of a type II toxin-antitoxin (TA) system, functioning in plasmid maintainence. Responsible for the post- segregational killing (PSK) of plasmid-free cells, also referred to as a plasmid addiction system. Half-life of over 2 hours. Cell killing by CcdB is accompanied by filamentation, defects in chromosome and plasmid segregation, defects in cell division, formation of anucleate cells, decreased DNA synthesis and plasmid loss. Interferes with the activity of DN
   3553..3711    -  CDS            ccdA (fragment): CCDA_ECO57 - Also known as H, letA. Experimental evidence at protein level: Swiss-Prot protein existence level 1. Antitoxin component of a type II toxin-antitoxin (TA) system which inhibits the post-segregational killing (PSK) of plasmid-free cells, also referred to as a plasmid addiction system. Binds to and blocks the activity of CcdB; will also remove bound CcdB protein from the CcdB-GyrA complex by forming a CcdA-CcdB complex, a process termed rejuvenation. Functions as a transcriptional corepressor for the ccdAB operon, repression also requires CcdB (By similarity). From Escherichia coli
   3893..4551    -  CDS            CmR: chloramphenicol acetyltransferase; cat; confers resistance to chloramphenicol
   4552..4654    -  promoter       cat promoter: promoter of the E. coli cat gene encoding chloramphenicol acetyltransferase
   4832..4951    -  protein_bind   attR1: mutant version of attR; recombination site for the Gateway® LR reaction LR Clonase™
   4935..4955    -  protein_bind   attB4: mutant version of attB; core recombination site for the Gateway® BP reaction BP Clonase™
   4959..21      +  misc_feature   MCS (fragment) (across the origin): pUC18/19 multiple cloning site
