[The description below was written by a language model from this plasmid's Addgene catalogue record and pLannotate feature annotations shown in this document.]
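Description:
pUC-DEST-R1R4 is an empty MultiSite Gateway destination vector built on a high-copy pUC backbone, about 5 kb in the sequenced record. It replicates in E. coli from the ColE1/pMB1-type pUC origin and carries the bla gene with its native promoter for ampicillin selection. The usual pUC lac region is present (CAP binding site, lac promoter and operator, and lacZα fragments). The polylinker remnants on either side show that the Gateway cassette was inserted into the multiple cloning site. Small remnants of lacI, bom and rop are also annotated, but these are only partial fragments.

The functional payload is the Gateway selection cassette, flanked by two attR recombination sites. It contains a chloramphenicol acetyltransferase gene driven by the cat promoter, the ccdB toxin gene and a partial ccdA fragment. The annotation software labels both flanking sites as attR1, but the downstream one overlaps a hit to the attB4 core. Together with the plasmid name, this indicates an attR1/attR4 pair. In an LR Clonase reaction, compatible entry clones recombine with these sites and replace the CmR–ccdB cassette in a defined order and orientation. Unrecombined vector is counter-selected because CcdB kills standard strains, so the empty vector itself is kept in a ccdB-tolerant strain under ampicillin plus chloramphenicol.

Although catalogued as a mammalian expression vector, the feature table shows no mammalian promoter, polyadenylation signal or eukaryotic selection marker, so any such elements would have to come from the entry clones. The associated publication describes a toolbox for assembling knock-in gene-targeting constructs, which suggests this plasmid is the minimal recipient backbone for those assemblies.
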