Addgene plasmid #141054: pUC-DEST-R1R4
Purpose: (Empty Backbone) Mutisite Gateway mediated vector construction
Depositing lab: Hideyuki Okano. Depositing organization: Keio University. Publication: A versatile toolbox for knock-in gene targeting based on the Multisite Gateway technology. Yoshimatsu S, Sone T, Nakajima M, Sato T, Okochi R, Ishikawa M, Nakamura M, Sasaki E, Shiozawa S, Okano H. PLoS One. 2019 Aug 27;14(8):e0221164. doi: 10.1371/journal.pone.0221164. eCollection 2019. PubMed 31454364.
Backbone
  Vector backbone: pUC
  Vector type: Mammalian Expression
Growth in bacteria
  Bacterial resistance: Chloramphenicol and Ampicillin, 25 & 100 μg/mL
  Growth temperature: 37°C
  Growth strain: ccdB Survival
  Copy number: High Copy
Gene/Insert
  Gene/Insert name: None
Terms and licenses: Academic/Nonprofit Terms; Industry Terms: Not Available to Industry
How to cite: pUC-DEST-R1R4 was a gift from Hideyuki Okano (Addgene plasmid # 141054 ; http://n2t.net/addgene:141054 ; RRID:Addgene_141054)
